Addgene plasmid #224756: pGEMHE:mTREK-1 (S131A/C159A/C219A/C365A/C399A)
Purpose: In vitro transcription for Oocyte expression of mTREK-1 (S131A/C159A/C219A/C365A/C399A)
Depositing lab: Dan Minor. Depositing organization: University of California, San Francisco (UCSF). Publication: Development of covalent chemogenetic K(2P) channel activators. Deal PE, Lee H, Mondal A, Lolicato M, Mendonca PRF, Black H, Jang S, El-Hilali X, Bryant C, Isacoff EY, Renslo AR, Minor DL Jr. Cell Chem Biol. 2024 Jul 18;31(7):1305-1323.e9. doi: 10.1016/j.chembiol.2024.06.006. PubMed 39029456.
Backbone
  Vector backbone: pGEMHE
  Vector type: In vitro transcription for Oocyte expression
Growth in bacteria
  Bacterial resistance: Ampicillin, 100 μg/mL
  Growth temperature: 37°C
  Growth strain: DH5alpha
  Copy number: High Copy
Gene/Insert
  Gene/Insert name: Potassium channel subfamily K member 2 (alt names: Kcnk2; TREK-1)
  Species: M. musculus (mouse)
  Insert size (bp): 1236
  Mutation: S131A/C159A/C219A/C365A/C399A
  Entrez Gene: Kcnk2 (a.k.a. A430027H14Rik, TREK-1)
  Promoter: T7
  Cloning method: Restriction Enzyme; 5′ cloning site Hind III (not destroyed); 3′ cloning site XhoI (not destroyed)
  Sequencing primers: 5′ TAATACGACTCACTATAGGG; 3′ TCGGGTGTTCTTGAGGCTGG
Terms and licenses: Academic/Nonprofit Terms; Industry Terms: Not Available to Industry
How to cite: pGEMHE:mTREK-1 (S131A/C159A/C219A/C365A/C399A) was a gift from Dan Minor (Addgene plasmid # 224756 ; http://n2t.net/addgene:224756 ; RRID:Addgene_224756)
