[The description below was written by a language model from this plasmid's Addgene catalogue record and pLannotate feature annotations shown in this document.]
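Description:
pGEMHE:mTREK-1 (S131A/C159A/C219A/C365A/C399A) is a 4.4 kb in vitro transcription plasmid built on the pGEMHE backbone and intended for producing RNA to express a mutant mouse potassium channel in oocytes. It is maintained in E. coli as a high-copy plasmid through a ColE1/pUC-type origin and selected with ampicillin via the β-lactamase gene and its native promoter. The remaining backbone annotations (fragments of lacZα, lacI, rop and bom, plus the lac promoter, operator and CAP site) are remnants of the parental cloning vector and play no role in the payload. A short hit annotated as a 3xHA fragment lies downstream of the 3′ UTR, outside the coding region, so it does not indicate an epitope-tagged channel.

The insert is the coding sequence of mouse Kcnk2 (TREK-1, a K2P family potassium leak channel), about 1.2 kb, cloned between HindIII and XhoI sites that remain intact. It carries five alanine substitutions: S131A and four cysteine replacements at positions 159, 219, 365 and 399. A T7 promoter lies upstream, and the open reading frame is flanked by the 5′ and 3′ untranslated regions of the Xenopus laevis major β-globin gene, which enhance translation and stability of the transcript after injection into oocytes. An SP6 promoter sits beyond the 3′ UTR in the opposite orientation. T7 polymerase transcription therefore yields a globin-UTR-framed channel mRNA suited to electrophysiological recording in oocytes. The associated work concerns covalent chemogenetic activators of K2P channels, but the record does not state the specific rationale for this combination of mutations.
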