Features (pLannotate 1.2.2; 17 found; start..end, strand, type, name):
    171..1031    -  CDS            AmpR: β-lactamase; bla; confers resistance to ampicillin, carbenicillin, and related antibiotics
   1032..1136    -  promoter       AmpR promoter: bla
   1231..1266    +  CDS            rop (fragment): Rop protein, which maintains plasmids at low copy number; rop
   1368..1467    +  misc_feature   bom (fragment): basis of mobility region from pBR322
   1473..1630    -  CDS            lacZα (fragment): LacZα fragment of β-galactosidase; lacZ fragment
   1633..1651    +  promoter       T7 promoter: promoter for bacteriophage T7 RNA polymerase
   1659..1676    +  misc_feature   MCS (fragment): pUC18/19 multiple cloning site
   1683..1725    +  5'UTR          Xenopus globin 5'-UTR: translational enhancer from the 5'-UTR of the major beta-globin gene of Xenopus laevis
   1771..3000    +  CDS            Kcnk2: KCNK2_MOUSE - Experimental evidence at protein level: Swiss-Prot protein existence level 1. Ion channel that contributes to passive transmembrane potassium transport. Reversibly converts between a voltage-insensitive potassium leak channel and a voltage-dependent outward rectifying potassium channel in a phosphorylation-dependent manner. In astrocytes, forms mostly heterodimeric potassium channels with KCNK1, with only a minor proportion of functional channels containing homodimeric KCNK2 (PubMed:24496152). In astrocytes, the heterodimer formed by KCNK1 and KCNK2 is required for rapid glutamat
   3068..3193    +  3'UTR          Xenopus globin 3'-UTR: 3'-UTR of the major beta-globin gene of Xenopus laevis
   3262..3284    +  CDS            3xHA (fragment): three tandem HA epitope tags
   3336..3354    -  promoter       SP6 promoter: promoter for bacteriophage SP6 RNA polymerase
   3396..3412    -  protein_bind   lac operator: The lac repressor binds to the lac operator to inhibit transcription in E. coli. This inhibition can be relieved by adding lactose or isopropyl-β-D-thiogalactopyranoside (IPTG). lac repressor encoded by lacI
   3420..3450    -  promoter       lac promoter: promoter for the E. coli lac operon
   3465..3486    -  protein_bind   CAP binding site: CAP binding activates transcription in the presence of cAMP. E. coli catabolite activator protein
   3499..3591    -  CDS            lacI (fragment): lac repressor; lacI; The lac repressor binds to the lac operator to inhibit transcription in E. coli. This inhibition can be relieved by adding lactose or isopropyl-β-D-thiogalactopyranoside (IPTG).
   3774..4362    -  rep_origin     ori: high-copy-number ColE1/pMB1/pBR322/pUC origin of replication
>Addgene plasmid #224756 | pGEMHE:mTREK-1 (S131A/C159A/C219A/C365A/C399A) | addgene full sequence | sequence record 445023 | Addgene NGS Result
GAAGATCCTTTGATCTTTTCTACGGGGTCTGACGCTCAGTGGAACGAAAACTCACGTTAAGGGATTTTGG
TCATGAGATTATCAAAAAGGATCTTCACCTAGATCCTTTTAAATTAAAAATGAAGTTTTAAATCAATCTA
AAGTATATATGAGTAAACTTGGTCTGACAGTTACCAATGCTTAATCAGTGAGGCACCTATCTCAGCGATC
TGTCTATTTCGTTCATCCATAGTTGCCTGACTCCCCGTCGTGTAGATAACTACGATACGGGAGGGCTTAC
CATCTGGCCCCAGTGCTGCAATGATACCGCGAGACCCACGCTCACCGGCTCCAGATTTATCAGCAATAAA
CCAGCCAGCCGGAAGGGCCGAGCGCAGAAGTGGTCCTGCAACTTTATCCGCCTCCATCCAGTCTATTAAT
TGTTGCCGGGAAGCTAGAGTAAGTAGTTCGCCAGTTAATAGTTTGCGCAACGTTGTTGCCATTGCTACAG
GCATCGTGGTGTCACGCTCGTCGTTTGGTATGGCTTCATTCAGCTCCGGTTCCCAACGATCAAGGCGAGT
TACATGATCCCCCATGTTGTGCAAAAAAGCGGTTAGCTCCTTCGGTCCTCCGATCGTTGTCAGAAGTAAG
TTGGCCGCAGTGTTATCACTCATGGTTATGGCAGCACTGCATAATTCTCTTACTGTCATGCCATCCGTAA
GATGCTTTTCTGTGACTGGTGAGTACTCAACCAAGTCATTCTGAGAATAGTGTATGCGGCGACCGAGTTG
CTCTTGCCCGGCGTCAATACGGGATAATACCGCGCCACATAGCAGAACTTTAAAAGTGCTCATCATTGGA
AAACGTTCTTCGGGGCGAAAACTCTCAAGGATCTTACCGCTGTTGAGATCCAGTTCGATGTAACCCACTC
GTGCACCCAACTGATCTTCAGCATCTTTTACTTTCACCAGCGTTTCTGGGTGAGCAAAAACAGGAAGGCA
AAATGCCGCAAAAAAGGGAATAAGGGCGACACGGAAATGTTGAATACTCATACTCTTCCTTTTTCAATAT
TATTGAAGCATTTATCAGGGTTATTGTCTCATGAGCGGATACATATTTGAATGTATTTAGAAAAATAAAC
AAATAGGGGTTCCGCGCACATTTCCCCGAAAAGTGCCACCTGACGTCTAAGAAACCATTATTATCATGAC
ATTAACCTATAAAAATAGGCGTATCACGAGGCCCTTTCGTCTCGCGCGTTTCGGTGATGACGGTGAAAAC
CTCTGACACATGCAGCTCCCGGAGACGGTCACAGCTTGTCTGTAAGCGGATGCCGGGAGCAGACAAGCCC
GTCAGGGCGCGTCAGCGGGTGTTGGCGGGTGTCGGGGCTGGCTTAACTATGCGGCATCAGAGCAGATTGT
ACTGAGAGTGCACCATATGCGGTGTGAAATACCGCACAGATGCGTAAGGAGAAAATACCGCATCAGGCGC
CATTCGCCATTCAGGCTGCGCAACTGTTGGGAAGGGCGATCGGTGCGGGCCTCTTCGCTATTACGCCAGC
TGGCGAAAGGGGGATGTGCTGCAAGGCGATTAAGTTGGGTAACGCCAGGGTTTTCCCAGTCACGACGTTG
TAAAACGACGGCCAGTGAATTGTAATACGACTCACTATAGGGCGAATTAATTCGAGCTCGGTACCCAGCT
TGCTTGTTCTTTTTGCAGAAGCTCAGAATAAACGCTCAACTTTGGCAGATCAATTCCCCGGGGATCCGAA
TTCTCTAGAGCAAGCTTATGGCGGCCCCTGACTTGCTGGATCCCAAGTCTGCTGCTCAGAACTCCAAACC
GAGGCTCTCATTCTCCTCAAAACCCACCGTGCTTGCTTCCCGGGTGGAGAGTGACTCGGCCATTAATGTT
ATGAAATGGAAGACGGTCTCCACGATTTTCCTGGTGGTCGTCCTCTACCTGATCATCGGAGCCACGGTGT
TCAAGGCATTGGAGCAGCCTCAGGAGATTTCCCAGAGGACCACCATTGTGATCCAGAAGCAGACCTTCAT
AGCCCAGCATGCCTGCGTCAACTCCACCGAGCTGGACGAACTCATCCAGCAAATAGTGGCAGCAATAAAC
GCAGGAATTATCCCCTTAGGAAACAGCTCCAATCAAGTTAGTCACTGGGACCTCGGAGCCTCTTTCTTCT
TTGCTGGTACTGTTATCACAACCATAGGATTTGGAAACATCTCCCCACGAACTGAAGGTGGAAAAATATT
CGCCATCATCTATGCCTTGCTGGGAATTCCCCTCTTTGGCTTTCTACTGGCTGGGGTTGGTGATCAGCTA
GGAACTATATTTGGAAAAGGAATTGCCAAAGTGGAAGACACATTTATTAAGTGGAATGTTAGTCAGACGA
AGATTCGTATCATCTCCACCATCATCTTCATCCTGTTTGGCGCTGTCCTCTTTGTGGCTCTCCCTGCGGT
CATATTCAAGCACATAGAAGGCTGGAGCGCCCTGGACGCTATCTATTTTGTGGTTATCACTCTGACGACC
ATTGGATTTGGAGACTACGTGGCAGGTGGATCAGACATTGAATATCTGGACTTCTACAAGCCTGTGGTGT
GGTTCTGGATCCTCGTTGGGCTGGCCTACTTTGCAGCTGTTCTGAGCATGATTGGGGACTGGCTACGGGT
GATCTCTAAGAAGACGAAGGAAGAGGTGGGAGAGTTCAGAGCGCATGCCGCTGAGTGGACAGCCAATGTC
ACGGCCGAGTTCAAGGAAACGAGGAGGCGGCTGAGCGTGGAGATCTACGACAAGTTCCAGCGTGCCACAT
CCGTGAAGCGGAAGCTCTCCGCAGAGCTGGCGGGCAACCACAACCAGGAACTGACTCCGGCCAGGAGGAC
CCTGTCTGTGAACCACCTGACCAGCGAGAGGGAAGTCCTGCCTCCCTTGCTGAAGGCTGAGAGCATCTAT
CTGAACGGTCTGACACCACACGCCGCTGGTGAGGACATAGCTGTCATTGAGAACATGAAGTGACTCGAGT
CGACGGATCCGCGGCCCGCGCATGCCCATGGTCTCTAGCTTGATCTGGTTACCACTAAACCAGCCTCAAG
AACACCCGAATGGAGTCTCTAAGCTACATAATACCAACTTACACTTTACAAAATGTTGTCCCCCAAAATG
TAGCCATTCGTATCTGCTCCTAATAAAAARAAAGTTTCTTCACATTCTAAAAAAAAAAAAAAAAAAAAAA
AAAAAAAAANNNCCCCCCCCCCCCTGCAGGCGGCGCTTAAGTATCCGTACGACGTCCCGGACTACGCGTA
AGAATTCGCGGCGCCTAGGGCGGCCGGCGCGGCTAGCTTGAGTATTCTATAGTGTCACCTAAATAGCTTG
GCGTAATCATGGTCATAGCTGTTTCCTGTGTGAAATTGTTATCCGCTCACAATTCCACACAACATACGAG
CCGGAAGCATAAAGTGTAAAGCCTGGGGTGCCTAATGAGTGAGCTAACTCACATTAATTGCGTTGCGCTC
ACTGCCCGCTTTCCAGTCGGGAAACCTGTCGTGCCAGCTGCATTAATGAATCGGCCAACGCGCGGGGAGA
GGCGGTTTGCGTATTGGGCGCTCTTCCGCTTCCTCGCTCACTGACTCGCTGCGCTCGGTCGTTCGGCTGC
GGCGAGCGGTATCAGCTCACTCAAAGGCGGTAATACGGTTATCCACAGAATCAGGGGATAACGCAGGAAA
GAACATGTGAGCAAAAGGCCAGCAAAAGGCCAGGAACCGTAAAAAGGCCGCGTTGCTGGCGTTTTTCCAT
AGGCTCCGCCCCCCTGACGAGCATCACAAAAATCGACGCTCAAGTCAGAGGTGGCGAAACCCGACAGGAC
TATAAAGATACCAGGCGTTTCCCCCTGGAAGCTCCCTCGTGCGCTCTCCTGTTCCGACCCTGCCGCTTAC
CGGATACCTGTCCGCCTTTCTCCCTTCGGGAAGCGTGGCGCTTTCTCATAGCTCACGCTGTAGGTATCTC
AGTTCGGTGTAGGTCGTTCGCTCCAAGCTGGGCTGTGTGCACGAACCCCCCGTTCAGCCCGACCGCTGCG
CCTTATCCGGTAACTATCGTCTTGAGTCCAACCCGGTAAGACACGACTTATCGCCACTGGCAGCAGCCAC
TGGTAACAGGATTAGCAGAGCGAGGTATGTAGGCGGTGCTACAGAGTTCTTGAAGTGGTGGCCTAACTAC
GGCTACACTAGAAGAACAGTATTTGGTATCTGCGCTCTGCTGAAGCCAGTTACCTTCGGAAAAAGAGTTG
GTAGCTCTTGATCCGGCAAACAAACCACCGCTGGTAGCGGTGGTTTTTTTGTTTGCAAGCAGCAGATTAC
GCGCAGAAAAAAAGGATCTCAA
